>Addgene plasmid #69303 | pYPQ152 | addgene full sequence | sequence record 247582 | Addgene NGS Result
CTGGACCAGCCAGGACAGAAATGCCTCGACTTCGCTGCTACCCAAGGTTGCCGGGTGACGCACACCGTGG
AAACGGATGAAGGCACGAACCCAGTGGACATAAGCCTGTTCGGTTCGTAAGCTGTAATGCAAGTAGCGTA
TGCGCTCACGCAACTGGTCCAGAACCTTGACCGAACGCAGCGGTGGTAACGGCGCAGTGGCGGTTTTCAT
GGCTTGTTATGACTGTTTTTTTGGGGTACAGTCTATGCCTCGGGCATCCAAGCAGCAAGCGCGTTACGCC
GTGGGTCGATGTTTGATGTTATGGAGCAGCAACGATGTTACGCAGCAGGGCAGTCGCCCTAAAACAAAGT
TAAACATTATGAGGGAAGCGGTGATCGCCGAAGTATCGACTCAACTATCAGAGGTAGTTGGCGTCATCGA
GCGCCATCTCGAACCGACGTTGCTGGCCGTACATTTGTACGGCTCCGCAGTGGATGGCGGCCTGAAGCCA
CACAGTGATATTGATTTGCTGGTTACGGTGACCGTAAGGCTTGATGAAACAACGCGGCGAGCTTTGATCA
ACGACCTTTTGGAAACTTCGGCTTCCCCTGGAGAGAGCGAGATTCTCCGCGCTGTAGAAGTCACCATTGT
TGTGCACGACGACATCATTCCGTGGCGTTATCCAGCTAAGCGCGAACTGCAATTTGGAGAATGGCAGCGC
AATGACATTCTTGCAGGTATCTTCGAGCCAGCCACGATCGACATTGATCTGGCTATCTTGCTGACAAAAG
CAAGAGAACATAGCGTTGCCTTGGTAGGTCCAGCGGCGGAGGAACTCTTTGATCCGGTTCCTGAACAGGA
TCTATTTGAGGCGCTAAATGAAACCTTAACGCTATGGAACTCGCCGCCCGACTGGGCTGGCGATGAGCGA
AATGTAGTGCTTACGTTGTCCCGCATTTGGTACAGCGCAGTAACCGGCAAAATCGCGCCGAAGGATGTCG
CTGCCGACTGGGCAATGGAGCGCCTGCCGGCCCAGTATCAGCCCGTCATACTTGAAGCTAGACAGGCTTA
TCTTGGACAAGAAGAAGATCGCTTGGCCTCGCGCGCAGATCAGTTGGAAGAATTTGTCCACTACGTGAAA
GGCGAGATCACCAAGGTAGTCGGCAAATAACCCTCGAGCCACCCATGACCAAAATCCCTTAACGTGAGTT
ACGCGTCGTTCCACTGAGCGTCAGACCCCGTAGAAAAGATCAAAGGATCTTCTTGAGATCCTTTTTTTCT
GCGCGTAATCTGCTGCTTGCAAACAAAAAAACCACCGCTACCAGCGGTGGTTTGTTTGCCGGATCAAGAG
CTACCAACTCTTTTTCCGAAGGTAACTGGCTTCAGCAGAGCGCAGATACCAAATACTGTTCTTCTAGTGT
AGCCGTAGTTAGGCCACCACTTCAAGAACTCTGTAGCACCGCCTACATACCTCGCTCTGCTAATCCTGTT
ACCAGTGGCTGCTGCCAGTGGCGATAAGTCGTGTCTTACCGGGTTGGACTCAAGACGATAGTTACCGGAT
AAGGCGCAGCGGTCGGGCTGAACGGGGGGTTCGTGCACACAGCCCAGCTTGGAGCGAACGACCTACACCG
AACTGAGATACCTACAGCGTGAGCTATGAGAAAGCGCCACGCTTCCCGAAGGGAGAAAGGCGGACAGGTA
TCCGGTAAGCGGCAGGGTCGGAACAGGAGAGCGCACGAGGGAGCTTCCAGGGGGAAACGCCTGGTATCTT
TATAGTCCTGTCGGGTTTCGCCACCTCTGACTTGAGCGTCGATTTTTGTGATGCTCGTCAGGGGGGCGGA
GCCTATGGAAAAACGCCAGCAACGCGGCCTTTTTACGGTTCCTGGCCTTTTGCTGGCCTTTTGCTCACAT
GTTCTTTCCTGCGTTATCCCCTGATTCTGTGGATAACCGTATTACCGCCTTTGAGTGAGCTGATACCGCT
CGCCGCAGCCGAACGACCGAGCGCAGCGAGTCAGTGAGCGAGGAAGCGGAAGAGCGCCCAATACGCAAAC
CGCCTCTCCCCGCGCGTTGGCCGATTCATTAATGCAGCTGGCACGACAGGTTTCCCGACTGGAAAGCGGG
CAGTGAGCGCAACGCAATTAATACGCGTACCGCGAGCCAGGAAGAGTTTGTAGAAACGCAAAAAGGCCAT
CCGTCAGGATGGCCTTCTGCTTAGTTTGATGCCTGGCAGTTTATGGCGGGCGTCCTGCCCGCCACCCTCC
GGGCCGTTGCTTCACAACGTTCAAATCCGCTCCCGGCGGATTTGTCCTACTCAGGAGAGCGTTCACCGAC
AAACAACAGATAAAACGAAAGGCCCAGTCTTCCGACTGAGCCTTTCGTTTTATTTGATGCCTGGCAGTTC
CCTACTCTCGCGTTAACGCTTGCATGGATGTTTTCCCAGTCACGACGTTGTAAAACGACGGCCAGTCTTA
AGCTCGGGCCCCAAATAATGATTTTATTTTGACTGATAGTGACCTGTTCGTTGCAACAAATTGATGAGCA
ATGCTTTTTTATAATGCCAACTTTGTACAAAAAAGCAGGCTCCGAATTCGCCCTTCACCATGGATTACAA
GGATGATGATGATAAGGATTACAAGGATGATGATGATAAGATGGCTCCAAAGAAGAAGAGAAAGGTTGGA
ATCCACGGAGTTCCAGCTGCTGATAAGAAGTACTCTATCGGACTTGCCATCGGAACCAACTCTGTTGGAT
GGGCTGTTATCACCGATGAGTACAAGGTTCCATCTAAGAAGTTCAAGGTTCTTGGAAACACCGATAGACA
CTCTATCAAGAAGAACCTTATCGGTGCTCTTCTTTTCGATTCTGGAGAGACCGCTGAGGCTACCAGATTG
AAGAGAACCGCTAGAAGAAGATACACCAGAAGAAAGAACAGAATCTGCTACCTTCAGGAAATCTTCTCTA
ACGAGATGGCTAAGGTTGATGATTCTTTCTTCCACAGACTTGAGGAGTCTTTCCTTGTTGAGGAGGATAA
GAAGCACGAGAGACACCCAATCTTCGGAAACATCGTTGATGAGGTTGCTTACCACGAGAAGTACCCAACC
ATCTACCACCTTAGAAAGAAGTTGGTTGATTCTACCGATAAGGCTGATCTTAGACTTATCTACCTTGCTC
TTGCTCACATGATCAAGTTCAGAGGACACTTCCTTATCGAGGGAGACCTTAACCCAGATAACTCTGATGT
TGATAAGTTGTTCATCCAGCTTGTTCAGACCTACAACCAGCTTTTCGAGGAGAACCCAATCAACGCTTCT
GGAGTTGATGCTAAGGCTATCCTTTCTGCTAGACTTTCTAAGTCTCGTAGACTTGAGAACCTTATCGCTC
AGCTTCCAGGAGAGAAGAAGAACGGACTTTTCGGAAACCTTATCGCTCTTTCTCTTGGACTTACCCCAAA
CTTCAAGTCTAACTTCGATCTTGCTGAGGATGCTAAGTTGCAGCTTTCTAAGGATACCTACGATGATGAT
CTTGATAACCTTCTTGCTCAGATCGGAGATCAGTACGCTGATCTTTTCCTTGCTGCTAAGAACCTTTCTG
ATGCTATCCTTCTTTCTGACATCCTTAGAGTTAACACCGAGATCACCAAGGCTCCACTTTCTGCTTCTAT
GATCAAGAGATACGATGAGCACCACCAGGATCTTACCCTTTTGAAGGCTCTTGTTAGACAGCAGCTTCCA
GAGAAGTACAAGGAAATCTTCTTCGATCAGTCTAAGAACGGATACGCTGGATACATCGATGGAGGAGCTT
CTCAGGAGGAGTTCTACAAGTTCATCAAGCCAATCCTTGAGAAGATGGATGGAACCGAGGAGCTTCTTGT
TAAGTTGAACAGAGAGGATCTTCTTAGAAAGCAGAGAACCTTCGATAACGGATCTATCCCACACCAGATC
CACCTTGGAGAGCTTCACGCTATCCTTCGTAGACAGGAGGATTTCTACCCATTCTTGAAGGATAACAGAG
AGAAGATCGAGAAGATCCTTACCTTCAGAATCCCATACTACGTTGGACCACTTGCTAGAGGAAACTCTCG
TTTCGCTTGGATGACCAGAAAGTCTGAGGAGACCATCACCCCTTGGAACTTCGAGGAGGTAAGTTTCTGC
TTCTACCTTTGATATATATATAATAATTATCATTAATTAGTAGTAATATAATATTTCAAATATTTTTTTC
AAAATAAAAGAATGTAGTATATAGCAATTGCTTTTCTGTAGTTTATAAGTGTGTATATTTTAATTTATAA
CTTTTCTAATATATGACCAAAATTTGTTGATGTGCAGGTTGTTGATAAGGGAGCTTCTGCTCAGTCTTTC
ATCGAGAGAATGACCAACTTCGATAAGAACCTTCCAAACGAGAAGGTTCTTCCAAAGCACTCTCTTCTTT
ACGAGTACTTCACCGTTTACAACGAGCTTACCAAGGTTAAGTACGTTACCGAGGGAATGAGAAAGCCAGC
TTTCCTTTCTGGAGAGCAGAAGAAGGCTATCGTTGATCTTCTTTTCAAGACCAACAGAAAGGTTACCGTT
AAGCAGTTGAAGGAGGATTACTTCAAGAAGATCGAGTGCTTCGATTCTGTTGAAATCTCTGGAGTTGAGG
ATAGATTCAACGCTTCTCTTGGAACCTACCACGATCTTTTGAAGATCATCAAGGATAAGGATTTCCTTGA
TAACGAGGAGAACGAGGACATCCTTGAGGACATCGTTCTTACCCTTACCCTTTTCGAGGATAGAGAGATG
ATCGAGGAGAGACTCAAGACCTACGCTCACCTTTTCGATGATAAGGTTATGAAGCAGTTGAAGAGAAGAA
GATACACCGGATGGGGTAGACTTTCTCGTAAGTTGATCAACGGAATCAGAGATAAGCAGTCTGGAAAGAC
CATCCTTGATTTCTTGAAGTCTGATGGATTCGCTAACAGAAACTTCATGCAGCTTATCCACGATGATTCT
CTTACCTTCAAGGAGGACATCCAGAAGGCTCAGGTTTCTGGACAGGGAGATTCTCTTCACGAGCACATCG
CTAACCTTGCTGGATCTCCAGCTATCAAGAAGGGAATCCTTCAGACCGTTAAGGTTGTTGATGAGCTTGT
TAAGGTTATGGGTAGACACAAGCCAGAGAACATCGTTATCGAGATGGCTAGAGAGAACCAGACCACCCAG
AAGGGACAGAAGAACTCTCGTGAGAGAATGAAGAGAATCGAGGAGGGAATCAAGGAGCTTGGATCTCAAA
TCTTGAAGGAGCACCCAGTTGAGAACACCCAGCTTCAGAACGAGAAGTTGTACCTTTACTACCTTCAGAA
CGGAAGAGATATGTACGTTGATCAGGAGCTTGACATCAACAGACTTTCTGATTACGATGTTGATGCCATC
GTTCCACAGTCTTTCTTGAAGGATGATTCTATCGATAACAAGGTTCTTACCCGTTCTGATAAGAACAGAG
GAAAGTCTGATAACGTTCCATCTGAGGAGGTTGTTAAGAAGATGAAGAACTACTGGAGACAGCTTCTTAA
CGCTAAGTTGATCACCCAGAGAAAGTTCGATAACCTTACCAAGGCTGAGAGAGGAGGACTTTCTGAGCTT
GATAAGGCTGGATTCATCAAGAGACAGCTTGTTGAGACCAGACAGATCACCAAGCACGTTGCTCAGATCC
TTGATTCTCGTATGAACACCAAGTACGATGAGAACGATAAGTTGATCAGAGAGGTTAAGGTTATCACCTT
GAAGTCTAAGTTGGTTTCTGATTTCAGAAAGGATTTCCAGTTCTACAAGGTTAGAGAGATCAACAACTAC
CACCACGCTCACGATGCTTACCTTAACGCTGTTGTTGGAACCGCTCTTATCAAGAAGTACCCAAAGTTGG
AGTCTGAGTTCGTTTACGGAGATTACAAGGTTTACGATGTTAGAAAGATGATCGCTAAGTCTGAGCAGGA
GATCGGAAAGGCTACCGCTAAGTACTTCTTCTACTCTAACATCATGAACTTCTTCAAGACCGAGATCACC
CTTGCTAACGGAGAGATCAGAAAGAGACCACTTATCGAGACCAACGGAGAGACCGGAGAGATCGTTTGGG
ATAAGGGAAGAGATTTCGCTACCGTTAGAAAGGTTCTTTCTATGCCACAGGTTAACATCGTTAAGAAAAC
CGAGGTTCAGACCGGAGGATTCTCTAAGGAGTCTATCCTTCCAAAGAGAAACTCTGATAAGTTGATCGCT
AGAAAGAAGGATTGGGACCCAAAGAAGTACGGAGGATTCGATTCTCCAACCGTTGCTTACTCTGTTCTTG
TTGTTGCTAAGGTTGAGAAGGGAAAGTCTAAGAAGTTGAAGTCTGTTAAGGAGCTTCTTGGAATCACCAT
CATGGAGCGTTCTTCTTTCGAGAAGAACCCAATCGATTTCCTTGAGGCTAAGGGATACAAGGAGGTTAAG
AAGGATCTTATCATCAAGTTGCCAAAGTACTCTCTTTTCGAGCTTGAGAACGGAAGAAAGAGAATGCTTG
CTTCTGCTGGAGAGCTTCAGAAGGGAAACGAGCTTGCTCTTCCATCTAAGTACGTTAACTTCCTTTACCT
TGCTTCTCACTACGAGAAGTTGAAGGGATCTCCAGAGGATAACGAGCAGAAGCAGCTTTTCGTTGAGCAG
CACAAGCACTACCTTGATGAGATCATCGAGCAAATCTCTGAGTTCTCTAAGAGAGTTATCCTTGCTGATG
CTAACCTTGATAAGGTTCTTTCTGCTTACAACAAGCACAGAGATAAGCCAATCAGAGAGCAGGCTGAGAA
CATCATCCACCTTTTCACCCTTACCAACCTTGGTGCTCCAGCTGCTTTCAAGTACTTCGATACCACCATC
GATAGAAAAAGATACACCTCTACCAAGGAGGTTCTTGATGCTACCCTTATCCACCAGTCTATCACCGGAC
TTTACGAGACCAGAATCGATCTTTCTCAGCTTGGAGGAGATAAGAGACCAGCTGCTACCAAGAAGGCTGG
ACAGGCTAAGAAGAAGAAGGGAGACGGCTCTGGATCGGGGTCGGGTTCTGGCTCAGTCGACGATGCTCTT
GACGATTTTGACCTCGATATGCTCGACGCTCTTGATGATTTTGATCTCGACATGCTCGATGCACTTGATG
ACTTTGACCTTGACATGCTCGACGCACTCGATGACTTCGACCTCGACATGCTTTAGGACGTCCGATCGTT
CAAACATTTGGCAATAAAGTTTCTTAAGATTGAATCCTGTTGCCGGTCTTGCGATGATTATCATATAATT
TCTGTTGAATTACGTTAAGCATGTAATAATTAACATGTAATGCATGACGTTATTTATGAGATGGGTTTTT
ATGATTAGAGTCCCGCAATTATACATTTAATACGCGATAGAAAACAAAATATAGCGCGCAAACTAGGATA
AATTATCGCGCGCGGTGTCATCTATGTTACTAGATCGGGAATTGATCCCCCCTCGACAGCTTCCGGAAAG
GGCGAATTCGCAACTTTGTATACAAAAGTTGAACGAGAAACGTAAAATGATATAAATATCAATATATTAA
ATTAGATTTTGCATAAAAAACAGACTACATAATACTGTAAAACACAACATATCCAGTCACTATGCCATCC
AGCTGATATCCCCTATAGTGAGTCGTATTACATGGTCATAGCTGTTTCCTGGCAGCTCTGGCCCGTGTCT
CAAAATCTCTGATGTTACATTGCACAAGATAAAAATATATCATCATGCCTCCT
Features (pLannotate 1.2.2; 14 found; start..end, strand, type, name):
     97..120     +  promoter       Pc promoter (fragment): intI1 (promoter lies within the coding sequence); class 1 integron promoter
    296..352     +  CDS            GmR (fragment): gentamycin acetyltransferase; aacC1; confers resistance to gentamycin
    359..1150    +  CDS            SmR: aminoglycoside adenylyltransferase (Murphy, 1985); aadA; confers resistance to spectinomycin and streptomycin
   1243..1831    +  rep_origin     ori: high-copy-number ColE1/pMB1/pBR322/pUC origin of replication
   2014..2106    +  CDS            lacI (fragment): lac repressor; lacI; The lac repressor binds to the lac operator to inhibit transcription in E. coli. This inhibition can be relieved by adding lactose or isopropyl-β-D-thiogalactopyranoside (IPTG).
   2161..2188    -  terminator     rrnB T2 terminator: transcription terminator T2 from the E. coli rrnB gene
   2320..2363    +  terminator     rrnB T1 terminator: Escherichia coli rrnB; transcription terminator T1 from the E. coli rrnB gene
   2410..2446    -  CDS            lacZα (fragment): LacZα fragment of β-galactosidase; lacZ fragment
   2462..2561    +  protein_bind   attL1: mutant version of attL; recombination site for the Gateway® LR reaction LR Clonase™
   2583..2630    +  CDS            2xFLAG: two tandem FLAG® epitope tags
   2682..6971    +  CDS            pcoCas9: Cas9 endonuclease from the Streptococcus pyogenes Type II CRISPR/Cas system plant codon-optimized Cas9 gene containing the potato IV2 intron
   7204..7456    +  terminator     NOS terminator: nopaline synthase terminator and poly(A) signal
   7501..7624    +  protein_bind   attR5: mutant version of attR; recombination site for the Gateway® LR reaction LR Clonase™
   7642..7660    -  promoter       T7 promoter: promoter for bacteriophage T7 RNA polymerase
