[The description below was written by a language model from this plasmid's Addgene catalogue record and pLannotate feature annotations shown in this document.]
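Description:
pYPQ152 is a Gateway entry vector from a plant CRISPR/Cas9 toolbox. It carries a plant codon-optimized, nuclease-dead Cas9 fused to the VP64 transcriptional activator (pco-dCas9-VP64). It is built on the pYPQ185-linker1 backbone, a derivative of pNJB185, and is maintained in E. coli through a high-copy ColE1/pUC-type origin. Selection is with spectinomycin, conferred by the aadA aminoglycoside adenylyltransferase gene. Small remnants of a gentamicin resistance gene, lacI, lacZα and an integron promoter are annotated in the backbone but appear to be non-functional fragments. The rrnB T1 and T2 terminators lie upstream of the cassette, where they help insulate it from read-through transcription in bacteria.

The payload lies between attL1 and attR5 recombination sites, an arrangement suited to multisite Gateway LR assembly. This lets the dCas9-VP64 module be combined with other entry clones, such as guide RNA cassettes, in a destination vector. Within the att-flanked region the feature table shows a 2xFLAG epitope tag followed by the pcoCas9 coding sequence, which contains the potato IV2 intron, and then a NOS terminator and polyadenylation signal. The record notes NLS and VP64 fusions. These are not separately annotated, although there is an unannotated gap between the end of the Cas9 feature and the NOS terminator. No plant promoter is annotated in the cassette, so expression presumably depends on a promoter supplied by the destination vector. The insert was cloned using SalI and AatII. The construct is intended for guide RNA-directed transcriptional activation of target genes in plants.
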