Addgene plasmid #69303: pYPQ152
Purpose: Gateway entry vector with pco-dCas9-VP64
Depositing lab: Yiping Qi. Depositing organization: East Carolina University. Publication: A CRISPR/Cas9 toolbox for multiplexed plant genome editing and transcriptional regulation. Lowder LG, Paul JW, Baltes NJ, Voytas DF, Zhang Y, Zhang D, Tang X, Zheng X, Hsieh TF, Qi Y. Plant Physiol. 2015 Aug 21. pii: pp.00636.2015. 10.1104/pp.15.00636 PubMed 26297141.
Backbone
  Vector backbone: pYPQ185-linker1
  Backbone manufacturer: (modified from pNJB185)
  Vector type: CRISPR
Growth in bacteria
  Bacterial resistance: Spectinomycin, 50 μg/mL
  Growth temperature: 37°C
  Growth strain: DH5alpha
  Copy number: High Copy
Gene/Insert
  Gene/Insert name: pco-dCas9-VP64 (Plant codon-optimized)
  Mutation: VP64 activator fusion; NLS fusion
  Cloning method: Restriction Enzyme; 5′ cloning site SalI (unknown if destroyed); 3′ cloning site AatII (unknown if destroyed)
Terms and licenses: Academic/Nonprofit Terms; Industry Terms: Not Available to Industry
How to cite: pYPQ152 was a gift from Yiping Qi (Addgene plasmid # 69303 ; http://n2t.net/addgene:69303 ; RRID:Addgene_69303)
