>Addgene plasmid #69303 | pYPQ152 | addgene partial sequence | sequence record 124431 | M13-F20 5'-TGTAAAACGACGGCCAGT-3'
TGATTTTATTTTGACTGATAGTGACCTGTTCGTTGCAACAAATTGATGAGCAATGCTTTTTTATAATGCC
AACTTTGTACAAAAAAGCAGGCTCCGAATTCGCCCTTCACCATGGATTACAAGGATGATGATGATAAGGA
TTACAAGGATGATGATGATAAGATGGCTCCAAAGAAGAAGAGAAAGGTTGGAATCCACGGAGTTCCAGCT
GCTGATAAGAAGTACTCTATCGGACTTGCCATCGGAACCAACTCTGTTGGATGGGCTGTTATCACCGATG
AGTACAAGGTTCCATCTAAGAAGTTCAAGGTTCTTGGAAACACCGATAGACACTCTATCAAGAAGAACCT
TATCGGTGCTCTTCTTTTCGATTCTGGAGAGACCGCTGAGGCTACCAGATTGAAGAGAACCGCTAGAAGA
AGATACACCAGAAGAAAGAACAGAATCTGCTACCTTCAGGAAATCTTCTCTAACGAGATGGCTAAGGTTG
ATGATTCTTTCTTCCACAGACTTGAGGAGTCTTTCCTTGTTGAGGAGGATAAGAAGCACGAGAGACACCC
AATCTTCGGAAACATCGTTGATGAGGTTGCTTACCACGAGAAGTACCCAACCATCTACCACCTTAGAAAG
AAGTTGGTTGATTCTACCGATAAGGCTGATCTTAGACTTATCTACCTTGCTCTTGCTCACATGATCAAGT
TCAGAGGACACTTCCTTATCGAGGGAGACCTTAACCCAGATAACTCTGATGTTGATAAGTTGTTCATCCA
GCTTGTTCAGACCTACAACCAGCTTTTCGAGGAGAACCCAATCAACGCTTCTGGAGTTGATGCTAAGGCT
ATCCTTTCTGCTAGACTTTCTAAGTCTCGTAGACTTGAGAACCTTATCGCTCAGCTTCCAGGAGAGAAGA
AGAACGGACTTTTCGGAAACCTTATCGCTCTTTCTCTTGGACTTACCCCAAACTTCAAGTCTAACTTCGA
TCTTGCTGAGGATGCTAAGTTGCAGCTTTCTAAGGATACCT
