>Addgene plasmid #69303 | pYPQ152 | addgene partial sequence | sequence record 124432 | M13-Rev 5'-CAGGAAACAGCTATGACC-3'
ATCAGCTGGATGGCATAGTGACTGGATATGTTGTGTTTTACAGTATTATGTAGTCTGTTTTTTATGCAAA
ATCTAATTTAATATATTGATATTTATATCATTTTACGTTTCTCGTTCAACTTTTGTATACAAAGTTGCGA
ATTCGCCCTTTCCGGAAGCTGTCGAGGGGGGATCAATTCCCGATCTAGTAACATAGATGACACCGCGCGC
GATAATTTATCCTAGTTTGCGCGCTATATTTTGTTTTCTATCGCGTATTAAATGTATAATTGCGGGACTC
TAATCATAAAAACCCATCTCATAAATAACGTCATGCATTACATGTTAATTATTACATGCTTAACGTAATT
CAACAGAAATTATATGATAATCATCGCAAGACCGGCAACAGGATTCAATCTTAAGAAACTTTATTGCCAA
ATGTTTGAACGATCGGACGTCCTAAAGCATGTCGAGGTCGAAGTCATCGAGTGCGTCGAGCATGTCAAGG
TCAAAGTCATCAAGTGCATCGAGCATGTCGAGATCAAAATCATCAAGAGCGTCGAGCATATCGAGGTCAA
AATCGTCAAGAGCATCGTCGACTGAGCCAGAACCCGACCCCGATCCAGAGCCGTCTCCCTTCTTCTTCTT
AGCCTGTCCAGCCTTCTTGGTAGCAGCTGGTCTCTTATCTCCTCCAAGCTGAGAAAGATCGATTCTGGTC
TCGTAAAGTCCGGTGATAGACTGGTGGATAAGGGTAGCATCAAGAACCTCCTTGGTAGAGGTGTATCTTT
TTCTATCGATGGTGGTATCGAAGTACTTGAAAGCAGCTGGAGCACCAAGGTTGGTAAGGGTGAAAAGGTG
GATGATGTTCTCAGCCTGCTCTCTGATTGGCTTATCTCTGTGCTTGTTGTAAGCAGAAAGAACCTTATCA
AGGTTAGCATCAGCAAGGATAACTCTCTTAGAGAACTCAGAGATTTGCTCGATGATCTCATCAAGGTAGT
GCTTGTGCTGCTCAACGAAAAGCTGCTTC
